Addgene plasmid #18957: pcDNA3-rB50
Depositing lab: Mariano Viapiano. Depositing organization: Ohio State University. Publication: BEHAB/brevican requires ADAMTS-mediated proteolytic cleavage to promote glioma invasion. Viapiano MS, Hockfield S, Matthews RT. J Neurooncol. 2008 Jul . 88(3):261-72. 10.1007/s11060-008-9575-8 PubMed 18398576.
Backbone
  Vector backbone: pcDNA3.1+
  Backbone manufacturer: Invitrogen
  Backbone size w/o insert (bp): 5500
  Vector type: Mammalian Expression
  Selectable markers: Neomycin (select with G418)
Growth in bacteria
  Bacterial resistance: Ampicillin, 100 μg/mL
  Growth temperature: 37°C
  Growth strain: DH5alpha
  Copy number: High Copy
Gene/Insert
  Gene/Insert name: Brevican N-terminus (alt names: BCAN; BEHAB)
  Species: R. norvegicus (rat)
  Insert size (bp): 1000
  Mutation: Brevican N-terminus, aminoacids 1-395
  GenBank ID: NM_001033665
  Entrez Gene: Bcan (a.k.a. ALPBRE)
  Cloning method: Restriction Enzyme; 5′ cloning site Bam HI (not destroyed); 3′ cloning site Not I (not destroyed)
  Sequencing primers: 5′ T7
Resource information
  A portion of this plasmid was derived from a plasmid made by: Original full-length brevican clone was kindly provided by Dr. Yu Yamaguchi (Burnham Institute, La Jolla, CA)
Terms and licenses: Academic/Nonprofit Terms; Industry Terms: Not Available to Industry
How to cite: pcDNA3-rB50 was a gift from Mariano Viapiano (Addgene plasmid # 18957 ; http://n2t.net/addgene:18957 ; RRID:Addgene_18957)
