[The description below was written by a language model from this plasmid's Addgene catalogue record.]
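Description:
pcDNA3-rB50 is a mammalian expression plasmid built on the commercial pcDNA3.1+ backbone (about 5.5 kb without insert). It is maintained as a high-copy plasmid in E. coli under ampicillin selection. It also carries a neomycin resistance marker, so stably transfected mammalian cells can be selected with G418. No feature table accompanies the record, and the promoter is not listed explicitly. Vectors of the pcDNA3.1 family normally drive the insert from the strong constitutive CMV immediate-early promoter, with a T7 promoter just upstream of the cloning site. This fits the record's use of T7 as the 5′ sequencing primer.

The insert is a truncated cDNA of rat (Rattus norvegicus) brevican, also known as BCAN or BEHAB, a brain-enriched extracellular matrix proteoglycan. It encodes only the N-terminal portion of the protein, amino acids 1–395, and is recorded as roughly 1 kb, somewhat less than that residue range would imply, so the figure is probably rounded. The fragment was cloned between BamHI and NotI sites, both of which remain intact, and it was derived from a full-length brevican clone obtained from another laboratory. No epitope tags or reporters are recorded.

The associated publication examines the requirement for ADAMTS-mediated proteolytic cleavage of brevican in promoting glioma invasion. The construct therefore appears designed to express the N-terminal fragment on its own, and the name "B50" may refer to that cleavage product, although the record does not say so. In that context, likely uses are transient or stable expression in cultured mammalian cells, such as glioma lines, to compare the activity of the N-terminal fragment with that of other forms of brevican.
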