>Addgene plasmid #18957 | pcDNA3-rB50 | addgene partial sequence | sequence record 24817 | BGH-rev 5'-TAGAAGGCACAGTCGAGG-3'
GTACTATGGTGAGGTGATGATGACCGGTACGCGTAGAATCGAGACCGAGGAGAGGGTTAGGGATAGGCTT
ACCTTCGAATGGGTGACCTCGAGCGGCCGCCACTGTGCTGGATATCTGCAGAATTCACTCGCTCTCCACA
GCTTCCTGAGGCAACTGCAGTTCCTCCAGCTTCTCTGTCACTGTGACAATGGCCTCTAGTCCATCAGAGG
CTGGGCTGGAGGCCTCAGAGAAGGCAGAGGGATGGGCAGAGTCTCGGAAGCAGTAGACATTGAAGCGGTT
CTGCTTGCTGGGGAAGCCAGTCTGGTTGGGAAAGAGGAAGAGGGTCTTGACTCCTGGCAGGCCTCCCCCA
CAGCGTTGGCTGGGCGTGATGATGGGGTACCGCACACTGCCATCAGCCAGCCAGCCAGGGCTACATCTGT
CCAAGCCGCCATTCCATGCCGCGTATAGCTGGCCCGTGCTAGCGATCTGAGCACCGCGTTCCAGACAGTA
GTCCCGAGCCTCCTCCCACGTCAGCTTGCCGGGAGGGGCACCTAGGAACAGTTCTCCATTTAGGTCTTCG
GCATAACAGTAGACATCGTAGAGATCATCAGGACCCACCACTCCGTAATTCCGCACTCCAGGGTAGCCAT
CCATGTCTCCATAACAGGTTNGGNNNNGGNTTGTGGTNGGNNCTACTCANGGTTTGGTCGAACNCNACCA
CATCATCACACTGTTCATAGCCGCCGAGGTAGGCAGCATACAGCTGCTCAGGGGTGGCANTTCGGGCTCC
GATGCGAGCACAGGCTTCCTGGGCTCAGCGAAGGAGAAGCATAGCGGGCAGACCCTCTCGT
